Addgene plasmid #208740: pSR1054
Purpose: Characterization plasmid for PAmy (sfgfp expressed from PAmy on the S. aureus pC194 replicon)
Depositing lab: Lauren Andrews. Depositing organization: University of Massachusetts, Amherst. Publication: Toolbox of Characterized Genetic Parts for Staphylococcus aureus. Rondthaler SN, Sarker B, Howitz N, Shah I, Andrews LB. ACS Synth Biol. 2023 Dec 8. doi: 10.1021/acssynbio.3c00325. PubMed 38064657.
Backbone
  Vector backbone: pCM29
  Backbone size w/o insert (bp): 6603
  Total vector size (bp): 6567
  Modifications to backbone: Changed promoter expressing sfgfp to PAmy
  Vector type: Bacterial Expression, Synthetic Biology
Growth in bacteria
  Bacterial resistance: Ampicillin, 100 μg/mL
  Growth temperature: 37°C
  Growth strain: DH5alpha
  Copy number: High Copy
Gene/Insert
  Gene/Insert name: PAmy
  Species: Bacillus subtilis
  Insert size (bp): 45
  Promoter: PAmy
  Cloning method: Restriction Enzyme; 5′ cloning site BbsI (destroyed during cloning); 3′ cloning site BbsI (destroyed during cloning)
  Sequencing primers: 5′ aaatcgacactgaatttgc
Terms and licenses: Academic/Nonprofit Terms; Industry Terms: Not Available to Industry
Depositor comments: Chloramphenicol resistance in S. aureus
How to cite: pSR1054 was a gift from Lauren Andrews (Addgene plasmid # 208740 ; http://n2t.net/addgene:208740 ; RRID:Addgene_208740)
