[The description below was written by a language model from this plasmid's Addgene catalogue record and pLannotate feature annotations shown in this document.]
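Description:
pSR1054 is an E. coli–Staphylococcus aureus shuttle plasmid built for synthetic biology part characterization. It reports the activity of the PAmy promoter through superfolder GFP fluorescence. It derives from the pCM29 backbone, in which the promoter originally driving sfgfp was exchanged for PAmy, a 45 bp promoter of Bacillus subtilis origin, using BbsI sites that were destroyed during cloning. The complete plasmid is 6,567 bp.

The feature table reflects the two-host design. For propagation in E. coli, the plasmid carries a high-copy ColE1/pUC-type origin and a β-lactamase gene with its own promoter, giving ampicillin selection. Leftover pUC-derived sequences are also present, including lacZα and lacI fragments, a CAP site, the lac promoter and operator, part of a multiple cloning site, and bom and rop fragments. For S. aureus, the pC194 replicon is represented by a Rep protein gene that nicks the plasmid to initiate rolling-circle replication. A staphylococcal chloramphenicol acetyltransferase gene provides chloramphenicol resistance in that host, as noted by the depositor.

The reporter is a superfolder GFP coding sequence on the reverse strand. The PAmy promoter is not annotated in the table, though it presumably lies immediately upstream of sfgfp in that orientation. Short hits labelled as a 9xHis fragment next to the GFP gene and a micrococcal nuclease fragment are partial matches, and the record does not explain their significance.

The plasmid belongs to a toolbox of characterized genetic parts for S. aureus. It is intended for measuring PAmy promoter strength by fluorescence in that organism, with cloning and amplification done in E. coli.
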