Features (pLannotate 1.2.2; 17 found; start..end, strand, type, name):
    222..869     +  CDS            cat: CAT1_STAAU - Experimental evidence at transcript level: Swiss-Prot protein existence level 2. This enzyme is an effector of chloramphenicol resistance in bacteria. From Staphylococcus aureus.
   1405..1559    +  CDS            lacZα (fragment): LacZα fragment of β-galactosidase; lacZ fragment
   1565..1664    -  misc_feature   bom (fragment): basis of mobility region from pBR322
   1766..1801    -  CDS            rop (fragment): Rop protein, which maintains plasmids at low copy number; rop
   1896..2000    +  promoter       AmpR promoter: bla
   2001..2861    +  CDS            AmpR: β-lactamase; bla; confers resistance to ampicillin, carbenicillin, and related antibiotics
   3032..3620    +  rep_origin     ori: high-copy-number ColE1/pMB1/pBR322/pUC origin of replication
   3803..3895    +  CDS            lacI (fragment): lac repressor; lacI; The lac repressor binds to the lac operator to inhibit transcription in E. coli. This inhibition can be relieved by adding lactose or isopropyl-β-D-thiogalactopyranoside (IPTG).
   3908..3929    +  protein_bind   CAP binding site: CAP binding activates transcription in the presence of cAMP. E. coli catabolite activator protein
   3944..3974    +  promoter       lac promoter: promoter for the E. coli lac operon
   3982..3998    +  protein_bind   lac operator: The lac repressor binds to the lac operator to inhibit transcription in E. coli. This inhibition can be relieved by adding lactose or isopropyl-β-D-thiogalactopyranoside (IPTG). lac repressor encoded by lacI
   4040..4058    -  CDS            9xHis (fragment): 9xHis affinity tag
   4064..4777    -  CDS            Superfolder GFP: Superfolder GFP is a basic (constitutively fluorescent) green fluorescent protein published in 2005, derived from Aequorea victoria. It is reported to be a very rapidly-maturing weak dimer.
   5026..5061    +  misc_feature   MCS (fragment): pUC18/19 multiple cloning site
   5057..5266    -  CDS            YPCD_STAAU (fragment): Protein predicted: Swiss-Prot protein existence level 4. From Staphylococcus aureus.
   5433..5449    -  CDS            MNase (fragment): micrococcal nuclease from Staphylococcus aureus
   5657..6331    -  CDS            REPX_STAAU: Protein inferred from homology: Swiss-Prot protein existence level 3. Produces a single-strand nick in a specific site of the plasmid, and this nick results in single-strand replication by rolling circle mechanism. From Staphylococcus aureus.
>Addgene plasmid #208740 | pSR1054 | addgene full sequence | sequence record 412340 | Addgene NGS Result
AAAAAAACACAAAAGACCACATTTTTTAATGTGGTCTTTTATTCTTCAACTAAAGCACCCATTAGTTCAA
CAAACGAAAATTGGATAAAGTGGGATATTTTTAAAATATATATTTATGTTACAGTAATATTGACTTTTAA
AAAAGGATTGATTCTAATGAAGAAAGCAGACAAGTAAGCCTCCTAAATTCACTTTAGATAAAAATTTAGG
AGGCATATCAAATGAACTTTAATAAAATTGATTTAGACAATTGGAAGAGAAAAGAGATATTTAATCATTA
TTTGAACCAACAAACGACTTTTAGTATAACCACAGAAATTGATATTAGTGTTTTATACCGAAACATAAAA
CAAGAAGGATATAAATTTTACCCTGCATTTATTTTCTTAGTGACAAGGGTGATAAACTCAAATACAGCTT
TTAGAACTGGTTACAATAGCGACGGAGAGTTAGGTTATTGGGATAAGTTAGAGCCACTTTATACAATTTT
TGATGGTGTATCTAAAACATTCTCTGGTATTTGGACTCCTGTAAAGAATGACTTCAAAGAGTTTTATGAT
TTATACCTTTCTGATGTAGAGAAATATAATGGTTCGGGGAAATTGTTTCCCAAAACACCTATACCTGAAA
ATGCTTTTTCTCTTTCTATTATTCCATGGACTTCATTTACTGGGTTTAACTTAAATATCAATAATAATAG
TAATTACCTTCTACCCATTATTACAGCAGGAAAATTCATTAATAAAGGTAATTCAATATATTTACCGCTA
TCTTTACAGGTACATCATTCTGTTTGTGATGGTTATCATGCAGGATTGTTTATGAACTCTATTCAGGAAT
TGTCAGATAGGCCTAATGACTGGCTTTTATAATATGAGATAATGCCGACTGTACTTTTTACAGTCGGTTT
TCTAATGTCACTAACCTGCCCCGTTAGTTGAAGAAGGTTTTTATATTACAGCTCCAGATCCATATCCTTC
TTTTTCTGAACCGACTTCTCCTTTTTCGCTTCTTTATTCCAATTGCTTTATTGACGTTGAGCCTCGGAAC
CCTTAACAATCCCAAAACTTGTCGAATGGTCGGCTTAATAGCTCACGCTATGCCGACATTCGTCTGCAAG
TTTAGTTAAGGGTTCTTCTCAACGCACAATAAATTTTCTCGGCATAAATGCGTGGTCTAATTTTTATTTT
TAATAACCTTGATAGCAAAAAATGCCATTCCAATACAAAACCACATACCTATAATCGATAACCACATAAC
AGTCATAAAACCACTCCTTTTTAACAAACTTTATCACAAGAAATATTTAAATTTTAAATGCCTTTATTTT
GAATTTTAAGGGGCATTTTAAAGATTTAGGGGTAAATCATATAGTTTTATGCCTAAAAACCTACAGAAGC
TTGGCACTGGCCGTCGTTTTACAACGTCGTGACTGGGAAAACCCTGGCGTTACCCAACTTAATCGCCTTG
CAGCACATCCCCCTTTCGCCAGCTGGCGTAATAGCGAAGAGGCCCGCACCGATCGCCCTTCCCAACAGTT
GCGCAGCCTGAATGGCGAATGGCGCCTGATGCGGTATTTTCTCCTTACGCATCTGTGCGGTATTTCACAC
CGCATATGGTGCACTCTCAGTACAATCTGCTCTGATGCCGCATAGTTAAGCCAGCCCCGACACCCGCCAA
CACCCGCTGACGCGCCCTGACGGGCTTGTCTGCTCCCGGCATCCGCTTACAGACAAGCTGTGACCGTCTC
CGGGAGCTGCATGTGTCAGAGGTTTTCACCGTCATCACCGAAACGCGCGAGACGAAAGGGCCTCGTGATA
CGCCTATTTTTATAGGTTAATGTCATGATAATAATGGTTTCTTAGACGTCAGGTGGCACTTTTCGGGGAA
ATGTGCGCGGAACCCCTATTTGTTTATTTTTCTAAATACATTCAAATATGTATCCGCTCATGAGACAATA
ACCCTGATAAATGCTTCAATAATATTGAAAAAGGAAGAGTATGAGTATTCAACATTTCCGTGTCGCCCTT
ATTCCCTTTTTTGCGGCATTTTGCCTTCCTGTTTTTGCTCACCCAGAAACGCTGGTGAAAGTAAAAGATG
CTGAAGATCAGTTGGGTGCACGAGTGGGTTACATCGAACTGGATCTCAACAGCGGTAAGATCCTTGAGAG
TTTTCGCCCCGAAGAACGTTTTCCAATGATGAGCACTTTTAAAGTTCTGCTATGTGGCGCGGTATTATCC
CGTATTGACGCCGGGCAAGAGCAACTCGGTCGCCGCATACACTATTCTCAGAATGACTTGGTTGAGTACT
CACCAGTCACAGAAAAGCATCTTACGGATGGCATGACAGTAAGAGAATTATGCAGTGCTGCCATAACCAT
GAGTGATAACACTGCGGCCAACTTACTTCTGACAACGATCGGAGGACCGAAGGAGCTAACCGCTTTTTTG
CACAACATGGGGGATCATGTAACTCGCCTTGATCGTTGGGAACCGGAGCTGAATGAAGCCATACCAAACG
ACGAGCGTGACACCACGATGCCTGTAGCAATGGCAACAACGTTGCGCAAACTATTAACTGGCGAACTACT
TACTCTAGCTTCCCGGCAACAATTAATAGACTGGATGGAGGCGGATAAAGTTGCAGGACCACTTCTGCGC
TCGGCCCTTCCGGCTGGCTGGTTTATTGCTGATAAATCTGGAGCCGGTGAGCGTGGGTCTCGCGGTATCA
TTGCAGCACTGGGGCCAGATGGTAAGCCCTCCCGTATCGTAGTTATCTACACGACGGGGAGTCAGGCAAC
TATGGATGAACGAAATAGACAGATCGCTGAGATAGGTGCCTCACTGATTAAGCATTGGTAACTGTCAGAC
CAAGTTTACTCATATATACTTTAGATTGATTTAAAACTTCATTTTTAATTTAAAAGGATCTAGGTGAAGA
TCCTTTTTGATAATCTCATGACCAAAATCCCTTAACGTGAGTTTTCGTTCCACTGAGCGTCAGACCCCGT
AGAAAAGATCAAAGGATCTTCTTGAGATCCTTTTTTTCTGCGCGTAATCTGCTGCTTGCAAACAAAAAAA
CCACCGCTACCAGCGGTGGTTTGTTTGCCGGATCAAGAGCTACCAACTCTTTTTCCGAAGGTAACTGGCT
TCAGCAGAGCGCAGATACCAAATACTGTTCTTCTAGTGTAGCCGTAGTTAGGCCACCACTTCAAGAACTC
TGTAGCACCGCCTACATACCTCGCTCTGCTAATCCTGTTACCAGTGGCTGCTGCCAGTGGCGATAAGTCG
TGTCTTACCGGGTTGGACTCAAGACGATAGTTACCGGATAAGGCGCAGCGGTCGGGCTGAACGGGGGGTT
CGTGCACACAGCCCAGCTTGGAGCGAACGACCTACACCGAACTGAGATACCTACAGCGTGAGCTATGAGA
AAGCGCCACGCTTCCCGAAGGGAGAAAGGCGGACAGGTATCCGGTAAGCGGCAGGGTCGGAACAGGAGAG
CGCACGAGGGAGCTTCCAGGGGGAAACGCCTGGTATCTTTATAGTCCTGTCGGGTTTCGCCACCTCTGAC
TTGAGCGTCGATTTTTGTGATGCTCGTCAGGGGGGCGGAGCCTATGGAAAAACGCCAGCAACGCGGCCTT
TTTACGGTTCCTGGCCTTTTGCTGGCCTTTTGCTCACATGTTCTTTCCTGCGTTATCCCCTGATTCTGTG
GATAACCGTATTACCGCCTTTGAGTGAGCTGATACCGCTCGCCGCAGCCGAACGACCGAGCGCAGCGAGT
CAGTGAGCGAGGAAGCGGAAGAGCGCCCAATACGCAAACCGCCTCTCCCCGCGCGTTGGCCGATTCATTA
ATGCAGCTGGCACGACAGGTTTCCCGACTGGAAAGCGGGCAGTGAGCGCAACGCAATTAATGTGAGTTAG
CTCACTCATTAGGCACCCCAGGCTTTACACTTTATGCTTCCGGCTCGTATGTTGTGTGGAATTGTGAGCG
GATAACAATTTCACACAGGAAACAGCTATGACATGATTACGAATTCTTAGTGGTGGTGGTGGTGGTGGGA
TCCTTTGTAGAGCTCATCCATGCCATGTGTAATCCCAGCAGCAGTTACAAACTCAAGAAGGACCATGTGG
TCACGCTTTTCGTTAGGATCTTTCGAAAGGACAGATTGTGTCGACAGGTAATGGTTGTCTGGTAAAAGGA
CAGGGCCATCGCCAATTGGAGTATTTTGTTGATAATGGTCTGCTAGTTGAACGGAACCATCTTCAACGTT
GTGGCGAATTTTGAAGTTAGCTTTGATTCCATTCTTTTGTTTGTCTGCCGTGATGTATACATTGTGTGAG
TTAAAGTTGTACTCGAGTTTGTGTCCAAGAATGTTTCCATCTTCTTTAAAATCAATACCCTTTAACTCGA
TACGATTAACAAGGGTATCACCTTCAAACTTGACTTCAGCACGCGTCTTGTAGGTCCCGTCATCTTTGAA
AGATATAGTGCGTTCCTGTACATAACCTTCAGGCATGGCACTCTTGAAAAAGTCATGACGTTTCATGTGA
TCCGGATAACGGGAAAAGCATTGAACACCATAGGTCAGAGTAGTGACAAGTGTTGGCCACGGAACAGGTA
GTTTTCCAGTAGTGCAAATAAATTTAAGGGTGAGTTTTCCGTTTGTAGCATCACCTTCACCCTCTCCACG
GACAGAAAATTTGTGCCCATTAACATCACCATCTAATTCAACAAGAATTGGGACAACTCCAGTGAAAAGT
TCTTCTCCTTTGCTCATAAATAATCATCCTCCTAAGGTACCCGGGGATCCGATGCATCTTGCTCGATACA
TTTGCCCGATAATATATTGATATCTAATCTTTATTTATTATAGATATGTTAGTCATAATTTTGCATTAAA
GCACACATTTAAAATTATCACAATCACTCTATCAAAACAACTTGGCAGACTCCCAAATTATTCATTAGAC
ACAGTGATTGTATTTCTGGGTTAGCATTTGGTTTAGTCAAAAATATCAGGCTAGCGGATCCTCTAGAGTC
GACCTGCAGGCATGCAAGCTTTTAAAAAGCAAATATGAGCCAAATAAATATATTCTAATTCTACAAACAA
AAATTTGAGCAAATTCAGTGTCGATTTTTTAAGACACTGCCCAGTTACATGCAAATTAAAATTTTCATGA
TTTTTTATAGTTCCTAACAGGGTTAAAATTTGTATAACGAAAGTATAATGTTTATATAACGTTAGTATAA
TAAAGCATTTTAACATTATACTTTTGATAATCGTTTATCGTCGTCATCACAATAACTTTTAAAATACTCG
TGCATAATTCAACAGCTGACCTCCCAATAACTACATGGTGTTATCGGGAGGTCAGCTGTTAGCACTTATA
TTTTGTTATTGTTCTTCCTCGATTTCGTCTATCATTTTGTGATTAATTTCTCTTTTTTCTTGTTCTGTTA
AGTCATAAAGTTCACTAGCTAAATACTCTTTTTGTTTCCAAATATAAAAAATTTGATAGATATATTCGGT
TGGATCAATTTCTTTTAAGTAATCTAAATCCCCATTTTTTAATTTCTTTTTAGCCTCTTTAAATAATCCT
GAATAAACTAATACCTGTTTACCTTTAAGTGATTTATAAAATGCATCAAAGACTTTTTGATTTATTAAAT
AATCACTATCTTTACCAGAATACTTAGCCATTTCATATAATTCTTTATTATTATTTTGTCTTATTTTTTG
AACTTGAACTTGTGTTATTTCTGAAATGCCCGTTACATCACGCCATAAATCTAACCATTCTTGTTGGCTA
ATATAATATCTTTTATCTGTGAAATACGATTTATTTACTGCAATTAACACATGAAAATGAGGATTATAAT
CATCTCTTTTTTTATTATATGTAATCTCTAACTTACGAACATATCCCTTTATAACACTACCTACTTTTTT
TCTCTTTATAAGTTTTCTAAAAGAATTATTATAACGTTTTATTTCATTTTCTAATTCATCACTCATTACA
TTAGGTGTAGTCAAAGTTAAAAAGATAAACTCCTTTTTCTCTTGCTGCTTAATATATTGCATCATCAAAG
ATAAACCCAATGCATCTTTTCTAGCTTTTCTCCAAGCACAGACAGGACAAAATCGATTTTTACAAGAATT
AGCTTTATATAATTTCTGTTTTTCTAAAGTTTTATCAGCTACAAAAGACAGAAATGTATTGCAATCTTCA
ACTAAATCCATTTGATTCTCTCCAATATGACGTTTAATAAATTTCTGAAATACTTGATTTCTTTGTTTTT
TCTCAGTATACTTTTCCATGTTATAACACATAAAAACAACTTAGTTTTCACAAACTATGACAATAAAAAA
AGTTGCTTTTTCCCCTTTCTATGTATGTTTTTTACTAGTCATTTAAAACGATACATTAATAGGTACGAAA
AAGCAACTTTTTTTGCGCTTAAAACCAGTCATACCAATAACTTAAGGGTAACTAGCCTCGCCGGCAATAG
TTACCCTTATTATCAAGATAAGAAAGAAAAGGATTTTTCGCTACGCTCAAATCCTTT
